LOCUS       Exported 9211 bp ds-DNA circular SYN 12-MAY-2021
DEFINITION  Gateway-compatible Entry vector, with insert of NSP3 gene's CDS from
            SARS-CoV-2 isolate Wuhan-Hu-1.
ACCESSION   .
VERSION     .
KEYWORDS    pDONR207 SARS-CoV-2 NSP3
SOURCE      synthetic DNA construct
  ORGANISM  synthetic DNA construct
REFERENCE   1 (bases 1 to 9211)
  AUTHORS   Kim DK, Knapp JJ, Kuang D, Chawla A, Cassonnet P, Lee H,
            Sheykhkarimli D, Samavarchi-Tehrani P, Abdouni H, Rayhan A, Li R,
            Pogoutse O, Coyaud E, van der Werf S, Demeret C, Gingras AC, Taipale
            M, Raught B, Jacob Y, Roth FP
  TITLE     A Comprehensive, Flexible Collection of SARS-CoV-2 Coding Regions.
  JOURNAL   G3 (Bethesda). 2020 Aug 6. pii: g3.120.401554. doi:
            10.1534/g3.120.401554.
  PUBMED    32763951
REFERENCE   2 (bases 1 to 9211)
  AUTHORS   .
  TITLE     Direct Submission
  JOURNAL   Exported May 12, 2021 from SnapGene Server 1.1.58
            http://www.snapgene.com
FEATURES             Location/Qualifiers
     source          1..9211
                     /organism="synthetic DNA construct"
                     /mol_type="other DNA"
     terminator      56..83
                     /label=rrnB T2 terminator
                     /note="transcription terminator T2 from the E. coli rrnB
                     gene"
     terminator      175..261
                     /gene="Escherichia coli rrnB"
                     /label=rrnB T1 terminator
                     /note="transcription terminator T1 from the E. coli rrnB
                     gene"
     protein_bind    314..413
                     /gene="mutant version of attL"
                     /label=attL1
                     /bound_moiety="LR Clonase(TM)"
                     /note="recombination site for the Gateway(R) LR reaction"
     protein_bind    complement(6255..6354)
                     /gene="mutant version of attL"
                     /label=attL2
                     /bound_moiety="LR Clonase(TM)"
                     /note="recombination site for the Gateway(R) LR reaction"
     primer_bind     complement(6466..6485)
                     /label=pENTR-R
                     /note="pENTR vectors, reverse primer"
     primer_bind     complement(6544..6563)
                     /label=Kan-R
                     /note="Kanamycin resistance gene, reverse primer"
     CDS             complement(7137..7670)
                     /codon_start=1
                     /gene="aacC1"
                     /product="gentamycin acetyltransferase"
                     /label=GmR
                     /note="confers resistance to gentamycin"
                     /translation="MLRSSNDVTQQGSRPKTKLGGSSMGIIRTCRLGPDQVKSMRAALD
                     LFGREFGDVATYSQHQPDSDYLGNLLRSKTFIALAAFDQEAVVGALAAYVLPKFEQPRS
                     EIYIYDLAVSGEHRRQGIATALINLLKHEANALGAYVIYVQADYGDDPAVALYTKLGIR
                     EEVMHFDIDPSTAT"
     promoter        complement(7859..7887)
                     /gene="intI1 (promoter lies within the coding sequence)"
                     /label=Pc promoter
                     /note="class 1 integron promoter"
     rep_origin      8544..9132
                     /direction=RIGHT
                     /label=ori
                     /note="high-copy-number ColE1/pMB1/pBR322/pUC origin of
                     replication"
     primer_bind     9033..9052
                     /label=pBR322ori-F
                     /note="pBR322 origin, forward primer"
ORIGIN
        1 ctgattctgt ggataaccgt attaccgcta gccaggaaga gtttgtagaa acgcaaaaag
       61 gccatccgtc aggatggcct tctgcttagt ttgatgcctg gcagtttatg gcgggcgtcc
      121 tgcccgccac cctccgggcc gttgcttcac aacgttcaaa tccgctcccg gcggatttgt
      181 cctactcagg agagcgttca ccgacaaaca acagataaaa cgaaaggccc agtcttccga
      241 ctgagccttt cgttttattt gatgcctggc agttccctac tctcgcgtta acgctagcat
      301 ggatctcggg ccccaaataa tgattttatt ttgactgata gtgacctgtt cgttgcaaca
      361 aattgatgag caatgctttt ttataatgcc aactttgtac aaaaaagttg gcatggcccc
      421 taccaaggtg accttcggag acgacaccgt gatcgaggtg cagggttaca agagcgtgaa
      481 catcaccttc gagctggacg aacgcatcga caaggtgctg aacgaaaagt gctccgctta
      541 caccgtggag ctgggcaccg aggtgaacga attcgcctgc gtggtggccg acgctgtgat
      601 caagaccctg cagccagtgt ccgaactgct gacccctctg ggtatcgacc tggacgagtg
      661 gtctatggct acctactacc tgttcgacga gagcggcgaa ttcaagctgg cctctcacat
      721 gtactgcagc ttctaccctc ccgacgaaga cgaggaagag ggtgactgcg aagaggaaga
      781 gttcgagcct tccactcagt acgagtacgg caccgaagac gactaccagg gcaagcctct
      841 ggaattcgga gccacctctg ccgctctgca gcctgaagag gaacaggagg aagactggct
      901 ggacgacgac tcccagcaga ccgtgggtca gcaggacggc tctgaagaca accagaccac
      961 caccatccag accatcgtgg aggtgcagcc tcagctggag atggaactga ccccagtggt
     1021 gcagaccatc gagnnnnnnn nnnnnnnnnn nnnnnnnnnn nnnnnnnnnn nnnnnnnnnn
     1081 nnnnnnnnnn nnnnnnnnnn nnnnnnnnnn nnnnnnnnnn nnnnnnnnnn nnnnnnnnnn
     1141 nnnnnnnnnn nnnnnnnnnn nnnnnnnnnn nnnnnnnnnn nnnnnnnnnn nnnnnnnnnn
     1201 nnnnnnnnnn nnnnnnnnnn nnnnnnnnnn nnnnnnnnnn nnnnnnnnnn nnnnnnnnnn
     1261 nnnnnnnnnn nnnnnnnnnn nnnnnnnnnn nnnnnnnnnn nnnnnnnnnn nnnnnnnnnn
     1321 nnnnnnnnnn nnnnnnnnnn nnnnnnnnnn nnnnnnnnnn nnnnnnnnnn nnnnnnnnnn
     1381 nnnnnnnnnn nnnnnnnnnn nnnnnnnnnn nnnnnnnnnn nnnnnnnnnn nnnnnnnnnn
     1441 nnnnnnnnnn nnnnnnnnnn nnnnnnnnnn nnnnnnnnnn nnnnnnnnnn nnnnnnnnnn
     1501 nnnnnnnnnn nnnnnnnnnn nnnnnnnnnn nnnngagatg aagtccgaaa agcaggtgga
     1561 gcagaagatc gccgagatcc ccaaggagga agtgaagcct ttcatcaccg aatctaagcc
     1621 cagcgtggag cagagaaagc aggacgacaa gaagatcaag gcctgcgtgg aggaagtgac
     1681 caccaccctg gaggaaacca agttcctgac cgagaacctg ctgctgtaca tcgacatcaa
     1741 cggcaacctg caccctgact ccgctaccct ggtgtctgac atcgacatca ccttcctgaa
     1801 gaaggacgcc ccctacatcg tgggcgacgt ggtgcaggaa ggagtgctga ccgctgtggt
     1861 catccctacc aagaaggccg gtggcaccac cgagatgctg gccaaggctc tgcgtaaggt
     1921 gccaaccgac aactacatca ccacctaccc cggtcagggc ctgaacggtt acaccgtgga
     1981 ggaagctaag accgtgctga agaagtgcaa gtctgccttc tacatcctgc cctccatcat
     2041 ctctaacgag aagcaggaaa tcctgggcac cgtgagctgg aacctgcgcg aaatgctggc
     2101 ccacgctgag gaaaccagga agctgatgcc cgtgtgcgtg gagaccaagg ccatcgtgag
     2161 caccatccag agaaagtaca agggcatcaa gatccaggag ggtgtggtgg actacggcgc
     2221 tcgtttctac ttctacacct ccaagaccac cgtggcctct ctgatcaaca ccctgaacga
     2281 cctgaacgag accctggtga ccatgccact gggatacgtg acccacggtc tgaacctgga
     2341 ggaagccgct agatacatgc gttccctgaa ggtgcctgct accgtgagcg tgagcagccc
     2401 tgacgctgtg accgcctaca acggatacct gacctcctct agcaagaccc ctgaggaaca
     2461 cttcatcgaa accatcagcc tggccggttc ctacaaggac tggtcttaca gcggacagtc
     2521 cacccagctg ggcatcgagt tcctgaagcg cggagacaag agcgtgtact acacctccaa
     2581 cccaaccacc ttccacctgg acggtgaagt gatcaccttc gacaacctga agaccctgct
     2641 gtctctgcgc gaggtgagga ccatcaaggt gttcaccacc gtggacaaca tcaacctgca
     2701 cacccaggtg gtggacatga gcatgaccta cggacagcag ttcggtccta cctacctgga
     2761 cggagctgac gtgaccaaga tcaagccaca caactcccac gagggcaaga ccttctacgt
     2821 gctgcctaac gatgacaccc tgagagtgga ggctttcgaa tactaccaca ccaccgaccc
     2881 atccttcctg ggcaggtaca tgtctgccct gaaccacacc aagaagtgga agtaccccca
     2941 ggtgaacgga ctgaccagca tcaagtgggc cgacaacaac tgctacctgg ccaccgctct
     3001 gctgaccctg cagcagatcg aactgaagtt caacccaccc gctctgcagg acgcttacta
     3061 cagagcccgt gctggcgagg ccgctaactt ctgcgctctg atcctggcct actgcaacaa
     3121 gaccgtgggc gaactgggag acgtgagaga gaccatgagc tacctgttcc agcacgccaa
     3181 cctggactcc tgcaagcgtg tgctgaacgt ggtgtgcaag acctgcggcc agcagcagac
     3241 caccctgaag ggagtggaag ctgtgatgta catgggtacc ctgtcctacg agcagttcaa
     3301 gaagggcgtg cagatccctt gcacctgcgg aaagcaggcc accaagtacc tggtgcagca
     3361 ggaaagccca ttcgtgatga tgtccgctcc tccagcccag tacgaactga agcacggcac
     3421 cttcacctgc gcttccgagt acaccggcaa ctaccagtgc ggacactaca agcacatcac
     3481 ctctaaggag accctgtact gcatcgacgg agccctgctg accaagtcct ctgaatacaa
     3541 gggtcccatc accgacgtgt tctacaagga gaacagctac accaccacca tcaagcccgt
     3601 gacctacaag ctggacggcg tggtgtgcac cgaaatcgac cctaagctgg acaactacta
     3661 caagaaggac aactcttact tcaccgagca gcctatcgac ctggtgccaa accagcccta
     3721 ccctaacgcc agcttcgaca acttcaagtt cgtgtgcgac aacatcaagt tcgctgacga
     3781 cctgaaccag ctgaccggat acaagaagcc tgcctctaga gagctgaagg tgaccttctt
     3841 cccagacctg aacggcgacg tggtggctat cgactacaag cactacaccc caagcttcaa
     3901 gaagggagcc aagctgctgc acaagcccat cgtgtggcac gtgaacaacg ctaccaacaa
     3961 ggccacctac aagcctaaca cctggtgcat ccgttgcctg tggtctacca agccagtgga
     4021 aacctccaac tctttcgacg tgctgaagag cgaggacgct cagggcatgg acaacctggc
     4081 ctgcgaagac ctgaagcccg tgagcgagga agtggtggag aacccaacca tccagaagga
     4141 cgtgctggaa tgcaacgtga agaccaccga ggtggtggga gacatcatcc tgaagccagc
     4201 taacaacagc ctgaagatca ccgaggaagt gggtcacacc gacctgatgg ccgcttacgt
     4261 ggacaacagc tccctgacca tcaagaagcc caacgagctg agcagggtgc tgggtctgaa
     4321 gaccctggct actcacggtc tggctgctgt gaactctgtg ccatgggaca ccatcgctaa
     4381 ctacgccaag cctttcctga acaaggtggt gtccaccacc accaacatcg tgaccagatg
     4441 tctgaaccgc gtgtgcacca actacatgcc ctacttcttc accctgctgc tgcagctgtg
     4501 caccttcacc agaagcacca actcccgtat caaggctagc atgcctacca ccatcgccaa
     4561 gaacaccgtg aagagcgtgg gaaagttctg cctggaggct tccttcaact acctgaagtc
     4621 tccaaacttc agcaagctga tcaacatcat catctggttc ctgctgctct ccgtgtgcct
     4681 gggttccctg atctactcta ccgccgctct gggagtgctg atgtctaacc tgggtatgcc
     4741 tagctactgc actggttaca gagagggata cctgaacagc accaacgtga ccatcgccac
     4801 ctactgcacc ggcagcatcc catgctccgt gtgcctgtct ggactggaca gcctggacac
     4861 ctacccctcc ctggaaacca tccagatcac catctctagc ttcaagtggg acctgaccgc
     4921 cttcggtctg gtggctgagt ggttcctggc ctacatcctg ttcaccaggt tcttctacgt
     4981 gctgggcctg gccgctatca tgcagctgtt cttctcctac ttcgctgtgc acttcatcag
     5041 caactcctgg ctgatgtggc tgatcatcaa cctggtgcag atggctccca tctctgccat
     5101 ggtgcgcatg tacatcttct tcgccagctt ctactacgtg tggaagtcct acgtgcacgt
     5161 ggtggacggt tgcaactcct ctacctgcat gatgtgctac aagcgcaaca gggctaccag
     5221 ggtggagtgc accaccatcg tgaacggcgt gcgcaggtcc ttctacgtgt acgccaacgg
     5281 cggcaaggga ttctgcaagc tgcacaactg gaactgcgtg aactgcgaca ccttctgcgc
     5341 tggctccacc ttcatctctg acgaggtggc cagagacctg agcctgcagt tcaagcgtcc
     5401 aatcaacccc accgaccaga gctcctacat cgtggactct gtgaccgtga agaacggtag
     5461 catccacctg tacttcgaca aggctggcca gaagacctac gagcgccact ctctgagcca
     5521 cttcgtgaac ctggacaacc tgagggccaa caacaccaag ggcagcctgc ctatcaacgt
     5581 gatcgtgttc gacggaaagt ccaagtgcga ggaatctagc gccaagtccg ccagcgtgta
     5641 ctacagccag ctgatgtgcc agccaatcct gctgctggac caggctctgg tgtctgacgt
     5701 gggagacagc gccgaagtgg ccgtgaagat gttcgacgcc tacgtgaaca ccttctcctc
     5761 taccttcaac gtgcctatgg agaagctgaa gaccctggtg gctactgctg aggctgaact
     5821 ggctaagaac gtgtccctgg acaacgtgct gagcaccttc atctccgccg ctaggcaggg
     5881 tttcgtggac tctgacgtgg aaaccaaaga cgtggtggag tgcctgaagc tgtctcacca
     5941 gagcgacatc gaagtgaccg gcgactcctg caacaactac atgctgacct acaacaaggt
     6001 ggagaacatg accccaagag acctgggagc ttgcatcgac tgctccgccc gtcacatcaa
     6061 cgctcaggtg gccaagtctc acaacatcgc cctgatctgg aacgtgaagg acttcatgag
     6121 cctgtccgag cagctgcgca agcagatcag gagcgccgct aagaagaaca acctgccctt
     6181 caagctgacc tgcgctacca ccagacaggt ggtgaacgtg gtgaccacca agatcgccct
     6241 gaagggcgga taatacccaa ctttcttgta caaagttggc attataagaa agcattgctt
     6301 atcaatttgt tgcaacgaac aggtcactat cagtcaaaat aaaatcatta tttgccatcc
     6361 agctgcagct ctggcccgtg tctcaaaatc tctgatgtta cattgcacaa gataaaaata
     6421 tatcatcatg aacaataaaa ctgtctgctt acataaacag taatacaagg ggtgttatga
     6481 gccatattca acgggaaacg tcgaggccgc gattaaattc caacatggat gctgatttat
     6541 atgggtataa atgggctcgc gataatgtcg ggcaatcagg tgcgacaatc tatcgcttgt
     6601 atgggaagcc cgatgcgcca gagttgtttc tgaaacatgg caaaggtagc gttgccaatg
     6661 atgttacaga tgagatggtc agactaaact ggctgacgga atttatgcct cttccgacca
     6721 tcaagcattt tatccgtact cctgatgatg catggttact caccactgcg atccccggaa
     6781 aaacagcatt ccaggtatta gaagaatatc ctgattcagg tgaaaatatt gttgatgcgc
     6841 tggcagtgtt cctgcgccgg ttgcattcga ttcctgtttg taattgtcct tttaacagcg
     6901 atcgcgtatt tcgtctcgct caggcgcaat cacgaatgaa taacggtttg gttgatgcga
     6961 gtgattttga tgacgagcgt aatggctggc ctgttgaaca agtctggaaa gaaatgcata
     7021 aacttttgcc attctcaccg gattcagtcg tcactcatgg tgatttctca cttgataacc
     7081 ttatttttga cgaggggaaa ttaggccggg aagccgatct cggcttgaac gaattgttag
     7141 gtggcggtac ttgggtcgat atcaaagtgc atcacttctt cccgtatgcc caactttgta
     7201 tagagagcca ctgcgggatc gtcaccgtaa tctgcttgca cgtagatcac ataagcacca
     7261 agcgcgttgg cctcatgctt gaggagattg atgagcgcgg tggcaatgcc ctgcctccgg
     7321 tgctcgccgg agactgcgag atcatagata tagatctcac tacgcggctg ctcaaacttg
     7381 ggcagaacgt aagccgcgag agcgccaaca accgcttctt ggtcgaaggc agcaagcgcg
     7441 atgaatgtct tactacggag caagttcccg aggtaatcgg agtccggctg atgttgggag
     7501 taggtggcta cgtctccgaa ctcacgaccg aaaagatcaa gagcagcccg catggatttg
     7561 acttggtcag ggccgagcct acatgtgcga atgatgccca tacttgagcc acctaacttt
     7621 gttttagggc gactgccctg ctgcgtaaca tcgttgctgc tgcgtaacat cgttgctgct
     7681 ccataacatc aaacatcgac ccacggcgta acgcgcttgc tgcttggatg cccgaggcat
     7741 agactgtaca aaaaaacagt cataacaagc catgaaaacc gccactgcgc cgttaccacc
     7801 gctgcgttcg gtcaaggttc tggaccagtt gcgtgagcgc atacgctact tgcattacag
     7861 tttacgaacc gaacaggctt atgtcaactg ggttcgtgcc ttcatccgtt tccacggtgt
     7921 gcgtcacccg gcaaccttgg gcagcagcga agtcgaggca tttctgtcct ggctggcgaa
     7981 cgagcgcaag gtttcggtct ccacgcatcg tcaggcattg gcggccttgc tgttcttcta
     8041 cggcaaggtg ctgtgcacgg atctgccctg gcttcaggag atcggaagac ctcggccgtc
     8101 gcggcgcttg ccggtggtgc tgaccccgga tgaagtggtt cgcatcctcg gttttctgga
     8161 aggcgagcat cgtttgttcg cccaggactc tagctatagt tctagtggtt ggctactaat
     8221 aggttgtatt gatgttggac gagtcggaat cgcagaccga taccaggatc ttgccatcct
     8281 atggaactgc ctcggtgagt tttctccttc attacagaaa cggctttttc aaaaatatgg
     8341 tattgataat cctgatatga ataaattgca gtttcatttg atgctcgatg agtttttcta
     8401 atcagaattg gttaattggt tgtaacactg gcagagcatt acgctgactt gacgggacgg
     8461 cgcaagctca tgaccaaaat cccttaacgt gagttttcgt tccactgagc gtcagacccc
     8521 gtagaaaaga tcaaaggatc ttcttgagat cctttttttc tgcgcgtaat ctgctgcttg
     8581 caaacaaaaa aaccaccgct accagcggtg gtttgtttgc cggatcaaga gctaccaact
     8641 ctttttccga aggtaactgg cttcagcaga gcgcagatac caaatactgt tcttctagtg
     8701 tagccgtagt taggccacca cttcaagaac tctgtagcac cgcctacata cctcgctctg
     8761 ctaatcctgt taccagtggc tgctgccagt ggcgataagt cgtgtcttac cgggttggac
     8821 tcaagacgat agttaccgga taaggcgcag cggtcgggct gaacgggggg ttcgtgcaca
     8881 cagcccagct tggagcgaac gacctacacc gaactgagat acctacagcg tgagctatga
     8941 gaaagcgcca cgcttcccga agggagaaag gcggacaggt atccggtaag cggcagggtc
     9001 ggaacaggag agcgcacgag ggagcttcca gggggaaacg cctggtatct ttatagtcct
     9061 gtcgggtttc gccacctctg acttgagcgt cgatttttgt gatgctcgtc aggggggcgg
     9121 agcctatgga aaaacgccag caacgcggcc tttttacggt tcctggcctt ttgctggcct
     9181 tttgctcaca tgttctttcc tgcgttatcc c
//
