[The description below was written by a language model from this plasmid's Addgene catalogue record and the feature table of its GenBank file.]
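Description:
pDONR207 SARS-CoV-2 NSP3 is a Gateway entry clone built on the Invitrogen pDONR207 backbone, carrying the coding sequence for non-structural protein 3 (NSP3, which includes the papain-like protease, PLpro) from SARS-CoV-2 isolate Wuhan-Hu-1. NSP3 is one of the mature products of the viral ORF1ab polyprotein. The insert, recorded as about 5.8 kb, was made by gene synthesis and is codon-optimised, so it differs from the viral sequence by many synonymous changes while encoding the same protein. The full plasmid is a 9,211 bp circle. It is maintained in E. coli through a high-copy ColE1/pUC-type origin and selected with gentamicin, with resistance provided by the aacC1 gentamicin acetyltransferase gene expressed from a class 1 integron Pc promoter.

The annotated feature table does not mark the NSP3 open reading frame itself, but the interval between the attL1 and attL2 sites matches the stated insert size, consistent with the ORF having been introduced by Gateway recombination. These attL sites are the substrates for LR Clonase, which allows the coding region to be transferred directionally into any attR-containing destination vector. Upstream of attL1 lie the rrnB T1 and T2 transcription terminators, which shield the insert from read-through transcription originating in the backbone. No promoter for expressing the insert, epitope tag or reporter is annotated, as expected for an entry clone, so expression depends on the chosen destination vector. The record does not state whether the ORF ends in a stop codon. The plasmid belongs to a collection of SARS-CoV-2 coding regions intended as a flexible source for generating expression constructs for different assays and host systems.
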