Addgene plasmid #141257: pDONR207 SARS-CoV-2 NSP3
Purpose: Gateway-compatible Entry vector, with insert of NSP3 gene's CDS from SARS-CoV-2 isolate Wuhan-Hu-1
Depositing lab: Fritz Roth. Depositing organization: Sinai Health System. Publication: A Comprehensive, Flexible Collection of SARS-CoV-2 Coding Regions. Kim DK, Knapp JJ, Kuang D, Chawla A, Cassonnet P, Lee H, Sheykhkarimli D, Samavarchi-Tehrani P, Abdouni H, Rayhan A, Li R, Pogoutse O, Coyaud E, van der Werf S, Demeret C, Gingras AC, Taipale M, Raught B, Jacob Y, Roth FP. G3 (Bethesda). 2020 Aug 6. pii: g3.120.401554. doi: 10.1534/g3.120.401554. PubMed 32763951.
Backbone
  Vector backbone: pDONR207
  Backbone manufacturer: Invitrogen
  Backbone size w/o insert (bp): 5585
  Vector type: Gateway-compatible Entry vector
Growth in bacteria
  Bacterial resistance: Gentamicin, 10 μg/mL
  Growth temperature: 37°C
  Growth strain: DH5alpha
  Copy number: Unknown
Gene/Insert
  Gene/Insert name: NSP3 (alt names: PLPRO; Gene ID 43740578)
  Species: SARS-CoV-2 isolate Wuhan-Hu-1
  Insert size (bp): 5841
  Mutation: Many synonymous changes due to codon optimization
  Entrez Gene: ORF1ab (a.k.a. GU280_gp01)
  Cloning method: Gateway Cloning
  Sequencing primers: 5′ NA
Resource information
  A portion of this plasmid was derived from a plasmid made by: Synthesized from GenScript
Terms and licenses: Academic/Nonprofit Terms; Industry Terms
How to cite: pDONR207 SARS-CoV-2 NSP3 was a gift from Fritz Roth (Addgene plasmid # 141257 ; http://n2t.net/addgene:141257 ; RRID:Addgene_141257)
