>Addgene plasmid #141257 | pDONR207 SARS-CoV-2 NSP3 | depositor partial sequence | sequence record 275538 | Insersted CDS with stop codon
ATGGCCCCTACCAAGGTGACCTTCGGAGACGACACCGTGATCGAGGTGCAGGGTTACAAGAGCGTGAACA
TCACCTTCGAGCTGGACGAACGCATCGACAAGGTGCTGAACGAAAAGTGCTCCGCTTACACCGTGGAGCT
GGGCACCGAGGTGAACGAATTCGCCTGCGTGGTGGCCGACGCTGTGATCAAGACCCTGCAGCCAGTGTCC
GAACTGCTGACCCCTCTGGGTATCGACCTGGACGAGTGGTCTATGGCTACCTACTACCTGTTCGACGAGA
GCGGCGAATTCAAGCTGGCCTCTCACATGTACTGCAGCTTCTACCCTCCCGACGAAGACGAGGAAGAGGG
TGACTGCGAAGAGGAAGAGTTCGAGCCTTCCACTCAGTACGAGTACGGCACCGAAGACGACTACCAGGGC
AAGCCTCTGGAATTCGGAGCCACCTCTGCCGCTCTGCAGCCTGAAGAGGAACAGGAGGAAGACTGGCTGG
ACGACGACTCCCAGCAGACCGTGGGTCAGCAGGACGGCTCTGAAGACAACCAGACCACCACCATCCAGAC
CATCGTGGAGGTGCAGCCTCAGCTGGAGATGGAACTGACCCCAGTGGTGCAGACCATCGAG
[501 nt withheld, positions 622-1122]
GAGATGAAGTCCGAAAAGCAGGTGGAGCAGAAGATCGCCGAGATCCCCAAGGAGGAAGTGAAGCCTTTCA
TCACCGAATCTAAGCCCAGCGTGGAGCAGAGAAAGCAGGACGACAAGAAGATCAAGGCCTGCGTGGAGGA
AGTGACCACCACCCTGGAGGAAACCAAGTTCCTGACCGAGAACCTGCTGCTGTACATCGACATCAACGGC
AACCTGCACCCTGACTCCGCTACCCTGGTGTCTGACATCGACATCACCTTCCTGAAGAAGGACGCCCCCT
ACATCGTGGGCGACGTGGTGCAGGAAGGAGTGCTGACCGCTGTGGTCATCCCTACCAAGAAGGCCGGTGG
CACCACCGAGATGCTGGCCAAGGCTCTGCGTAAGGTGCCAACCGACAACTACATCACCACCTACCCCGGT
CAGGGCCTGAACGGTTACACCGTGGAGGAAGCTAAGACCGTGCTGAAGAAGTGCAAGTCTGCCTTCTACA
TCCTGCCCTCCATCATCTCTAACGAGAAGCAGGAAATCCTGGGCACCGTGAGCTGGAACCTGCGCGAAAT
GCTGGCCCACGCTGAGGAAACCAGGAAGCTGATGCCCGTGTGCGTGGAGACCAAGGCCATCGTGAGCACC
ATCCAGAGAAAGTACAAGGGCATCAAGATCCAGGAGGGTGTGGTGGACTACGGCGCTCGTTTCTACTTCT
ACACCTCCAAGACCACCGTGGCCTCTCTGATCAACACCCTGAACGACCTGAACGAGACCCTGGTGACCAT
GCCACTGGGATACGTGACCCACGGTCTGAACCTGGAGGAAGCCGCTAGATACATGCGTTCCCTGAAGGTG
CCTGCTACCGTGAGCGTGAGCAGCCCTGACGCTGTGACCGCCTACAACGGATACCTGACCTCCTCTAGCA
AGACCCCTGAGGAACACTTCATCGAAACCATCAGCCTGGCCGGTTCCTACAAGGACTGGTCTTACAGCGG
ACAGTCCACCCAGCTGGGCATCGAGTTCCTGAAGCGCGGAGACAAGAGCGTGTACTACACCTCCAACCCA
ACCACCTTCCACCTGGACGGTGAAGTGATCACCTTCGACAACCTGAAGACCCTGCTGTCTCTGCGCGAGG
TGAGGACCATCAAGGTGTTCACCACCGTGGACAACATCAACCTGCACACCCAGGTGGTGGACATGAGCAT
GACCTACGGACAGCAGTTCGGTCCTACCTACCTGGACGGAGCTGACGTGACCAAGATCAAGCCACACAAC
TCCCACGAGGGCAAGACCTTCTACGTGCTGCCTAACGATGACACCCTGAGAGTGGAGGCTTTCGAATACT
ACCACACCACCGACCCATCCTTCCTGGGCAGGTACATGTCTGCCCTGAACCACACCAAGAAGTGGAAGTA
CCCCCAGGTGAACGGACTGACCAGCATCAAGTGGGCCGACAACAACTGCTACCTGGCCACCGCTCTGCTG
ACCCTGCAGCAGATCGAACTGAAGTTCAACCCACCCGCTCTGCAGGACGCTTACTACAGAGCCCGTGCTG
GCGAGGCCGCTAACTTCTGCGCTCTGATCCTGGCCTACTGCAACAAGACCGTGGGCGAACTGGGAGACGT
GAGAGAGACCATGAGCTACCTGTTCCAGCACGCCAACCTGGACTCCTGCAAGCGTGTGCTGAACGTGGTG
TGCAAGACCTGCGGCCAGCAGCAGACCACCCTGAAGGGAGTGGAAGCTGTGATGTACATGGGTACCCTGT
CCTACGAGCAGTTCAAGAAGGGCGTGCAGATCCCTTGCACCTGCGGAAAGCAGGCCACCAAGTACCTGGT
GCAGCAGGAAAGCCCATTCGTGATGATGTCCGCTCCTCCAGCCCAGTACGAACTGAAGCACGGCACCTTC
ACCTGCGCTTCCGAGTACACCGGCAACTACCAGTGCGGACACTACAAGCACATCACCTCTAAGGAGACCC
TGTACTGCATCGACGGAGCCCTGCTGACCAAGTCCTCTGAATACAAGGGTCCCATCACCGACGTGTTCTA
CAAGGAGAACAGCTACACCACCACCATCAAGCCCGTGACCTACAAGCTGGACGGCGTGGTGTGCACCGAA
ATCGACCCTAAGCTGGACAACTACTACAAGAAGGACAACTCTTACTTCACCGAGCAGCCTATCGACCTGG
TGCCAAACCAGCCCTACCCTAACGCCAGCTTCGACAACTTCAAGTTCGTGTGCGACAACATCAAGTTCGC
TGACGACCTGAACCAGCTGACCGGATACAAGAAGCCTGCCTCTAGAGAGCTGAAGGTGACCTTCTTCCCA
GACCTGAACGGCGACGTGGTGGCTATCGACTACAAGCACTACACCCCAAGCTTCAAGAAGGGAGCCAAGC
TGCTGCACAAGCCCATCGTGTGGCACGTGAACAACGCTACCAACAAGGCCACCTACAAGCCTAACACCTG
GTGCATCCGTTGCCTGTGGTCTACCAAGCCAGTGGAAACCTCCAACTCTTTCGACGTGCTGAAGAGCGAG
GACGCTCAGGGCATGGACAACCTGGCCTGCGAAGACCTGAAGCCCGTGAGCGAGGAAGTGGTGGAGAACC
CAACCATCCAGAAGGACGTGCTGGAATGCAACGTGAAGACCACCGAGGTGGTGGGAGACATCATCCTGAA
GCCAGCTAACAACAGCCTGAAGATCACCGAGGAAGTGGGTCACACCGACCTGATGGCCGCTTACGTGGAC
AACAGCTCCCTGACCATCAAGAAGCCCAACGAGCTGAGCAGGGTGCTGGGTCTGAAGACCCTGGCTACTC
ACGGTCTGGCTGCTGTGAACTCTGTGCCATGGGACACCATCGCTAACTACGCCAAGCCTTTCCTGAACAA
GGTGGTGTCCACCACCACCAACATCGTGACCAGATGTCTGAACCGCGTGTGCACCAACTACATGCCCTAC
TTCTTCACCCTGCTGCTGCAGCTGTGCACCTTCACCAGAAGCACCAACTCCCGTATCAAGGCTAGCATGC
CTACCACCATCGCCAAGAACACCGTGAAGAGCGTGGGAAAGTTCTGCCTGGAGGCTTCCTTCAACTACCT
GAAGTCTCCAAACTTCAGCAAGCTGATCAACATCATCATCTGGTTCCTGCTGCTCTCCGTGTGCCTGGGT
TCCCTGATCTACTCTACCGCCGCTCTGGGAGTGCTGATGTCTAACCTGGGTATGCCTAGCTACTGCACTG
GTTACAGAGAGGGATACCTGAACAGCACCAACGTGACCATCGCCACCTACTGCACCGGCAGCATCCCATG
CTCCGTGTGCCTGTCTGGACTGGACAGCCTGGACACCTACCCCTCCCTGGAAACCATCCAGATCACCATC
TCTAGCTTCAAGTGGGACCTGACCGCCTTCGGTCTGGTGGCTGAGTGGTTCCTGGCCTACATCCTGTTCA
CCAGGTTCTTCTACGTGCTGGGCCTGGCCGCTATCATGCAGCTGTTCTTCTCCTACTTCGCTGTGCACTT
CATCAGCAACTCCTGGCTGATGTGGCTGATCATCAACCTGGTGCAGATGGCTCCCATCTCTGCCATGGTG
CGCATGTACATCTTCTTCGCCAGCTTCTACTACGTGTGGAAGTCCTACGTGCACGTGGTGGACGGTTGCA
ACTCCTCTACCTGCATGATGTGCTACAAGCGCAACAGGGCTACCAGGGTGGAGTGCACCACCATCGTGAA
CGGCGTGCGCAGGTCCTTCTACGTGTACGCCAACGGCGGCAAGGGATTCTGCAAGCTGCACAACTGGAAC
TGCGTGAACTGCGACACCTTCTGCGCTGGCTCCACCTTCATCTCTGACGAGGTGGCCAGAGACCTGAGCC
TGCAGTTCAAGCGTCCAATCAACCCCACCGACCAGAGCTCCTACATCGTGGACTCTGTGACCGTGAAGAA
CGGTAGCATCCACCTGTACTTCGACAAGGCTGGCCAGAAGACCTACGAGCGCCACTCTCTGAGCCACTTC
GTGAACCTGGACAACCTGAGGGCCAACAACACCAAGGGCAGCCTGCCTATCAACGTGATCGTGTTCGACG
GAAAGTCCAAGTGCGAGGAATCTAGCGCCAAGTCCGCCAGCGTGTACTACAGCCAGCTGATGTGCCAGCC
AATCCTGCTGCTGGACCAGGCTCTGGTGTCTGACGTGGGAGACAGCGCCGAAGTGGCCGTGAAGATGTTC
GACGCCTACGTGAACACCTTCTCCTCTACCTTCAACGTGCCTATGGAGAAGCTGAAGACCCTGGTGGCTA
CTGCTGAGGCTGAACTGGCTAAGAACGTGTCCCTGGACAACGTGCTGAGCACCTTCATCTCCGCCGCTAG
GCAGGGTTTCGTGGACTCTGACGTGGAAACCAAAGACGTGGTGGAGTGCCTGAAGCTGTCTCACCAGAGC
GACATCGAAGTGACCGGCGACTCCTGCAACAACTACATGCTGACCTACAACAAGGTGGAGAACATGACCC
CAAGAGACCTGGGAGCTTGCATCGACTGCTCCGCCCGTCACATCAACGCTCAGGTGGCCAAGTCTCACAA
CATCGCCCTGATCTGGAACGTGAAGGACTTCATGAGCCTGTCCGAGCAGCTGCGCAAGCAGATCAGGAGC
GCCGCTAAGAAGAACAACCTGCCCTTCAAGCTGACCTGCGCTACCACCAGACAGGTGGTGAACGTGGTGA
CCACCAAGATCGCCCTGAAGGGCGGATAA
